>Addgene plasmid #233008 | pAG415Gal_Gcn4 E3GFP | addgene full sequence | sequence record 465911 | Addgene NGS Result
ACGAAAGGGCCTCGTGATACGCCTATTTTTATAGGTTAATGTCATGATAATAATGGTTTCTTAGGACGGA
TCGCTTGCCTGTAACTTACACGCGCCTCGTATCTTTTAATGATGGAATAATTTGGGAATTTACTCTGTGT
TTATTTATTTTTATGTTTTGTATTTGGATTTTAGAAAGTAAATAAAGAAGGTAGAAGAGTTACGGAATGA
AGAAAAAAAAATAAACAAAGGTTTAAAAAATTTCAACAAAAAGCGTACTTTACATATATATTTATTAGAC
AAGAAAAGCAGATTAAATAGATATACATTCGATTAACGATAAGTAAAATGTAAAATCACAGGATTTTCGT
GTGTGGTCTTCTACACAGACAAGATGAAACAATTCGGCATTAATACCTGAGAGCAGGAAGAGCAAGATAA
AAGGTAGTATTTGTTGGCGATCCCCCTAGAGTCTTTTACATCTTCGGAAAACAAAAACTATTTTTTCTTT
AATTTCTTTTTTTACTTTCTATTTTTAATTTATATATTTATATTAAAAAATTTAAATTATAATTATTTTT
ATAGCACGTGATGAAAAGGACCCAGGTGGCACTTTTCGGGGAAATGTGCGCGGAACCCCTATTTGTTTAT
TTTTCTAAATACATTCAAATATGTATCCGCTCATGAGACAATAACCCTGATAAATGCTTCAATAATATTG
AAAAAGGAAGAGTATGAGTATTCAACATTTCCGTGTCGCCCTTATTCCCTTTTTTGCGGCATTTTGCCTT
CCTGTTTTTGCTCACCCAGAAACGCTGGTGAAAGTAAAAGATGCTGAAGATCAGTTGGGTGCACGAGTGG
GTTACATCGAACTGGATCTCAACAGCGGTAAGATCCTTGAGAGTTTTCGCCCCGAAGAACGTTTTCCAAT
GATGAGCACTTTTAAAGTTCTGCTATGTGGCGCGGTATTATCCCGTATTGACGCCGGGCAAGAGCAACTC
GGTCGCCGCATACACTATTCTCAGAATGACTTGGTTGAGTACTCACCAGTCACAGAAAAGCATCTTACGG
ATGGCATGACAGTAAGAGAATTATGCAGTGCTGCCATAACCATGAGTGATAACACTGCGGCCAACTTACT
TCTGACAACGATCGGAGGACCGAAGGAGCTAACCGCTTTTTTGCACAACATGGGGGATCATGTAACTCGC
CTTGATCGTTGGGAACCGGAGCTGAATGAAGCCATACCAAACGACGAGCGTGACACCACGATGCCTGTAG
CAATGGCAACAACGTTGCGCAAACTATTAACTGGCGAACTACTTACTCTAGCTTCCCGGCAACAATTAAT
AGACTGGATGGAGGCGGATAAAGTTGCAGGACCACTTCTGCGCTCGGCCCTTCCGGCTGGCTGGTTTATT
GCTGATAAATCTGGAGCCGGTGAGCGTGGGTCTCGCGGTATCATTGCAGCACTGGGGCCAGATGGTAAGC
CCTCCCGTATCGTAGTTATCTACACGACGGGGAGTCAGGCAACTATGGATGAACGAAATAGACAGATCGC
TGAGATAGGTGCCTCACTGATTAAGCATTGGTAACTGTCAGACCAAGTTTACTCATATATACTTTAGATT
GATTTAAAACTTCATTTTTAATTTAAAAGGATCTAGGTGAAGATCCTTTTTGATAATCTCATGACCAAAA
TCCCTTAACGTGAGTTTTCGTTCCACTGAGCGTCAGACCCCGTAGAAAAGATCAAAGGATCTTCTTGAGA
TCCTTTTTTTCTGCGCGTAATCTGCTGCTTGCAAACAAAAAAACCACCGCTACCAGCGGTGGTTTGTTTG
CCGGATCAAGAGCTACCAACTCTTTTTCCGAAGGTAACTGGCTTCAGCAGAGCGCAGATACCAAATACTG
TTCTTCTAGTGTAGCCGTAGTTAGGCCACCACTTCAAGAACTCTGTAGCACCGCCTACATACCTCGCTCT
GCTAATCCTGTTACCAGTGGCTGCTGCCAGTGGCGATAAGTCGTGTCTTACCGGGTTGGACTCAAGACGA
TAGTTACCGGATAAGGCGCAGCGGTCGGGCTGAACGGGGGGTTCGTGCACACAGCCCAGCTTGGAGCGAA
CGACCTACACCGAACTGAGATACCTACAGCGTGAGCTATGAGAAAGCGCCACGCTTCCCGAAGGGAGAAA
GGCGGACAGGTATCCGGTAAGCGGCAGGGTCGGAACAGGAGAGCGCACGAGGGAGCTTCCAGGGGGAAAC
GCCTGGTATCTTTATAGTCCTGTCGGGTTTCGCCACCTCTGACTTGAGCGTCGATTTTTGTGATGCTCGT
CAGGGGGGCGGAGCCTATGGAAAAACGCCAGCAACGCGGCCTTTTTACGGTTCCTGGCCTTTTGCTGGCC
TTTTGCTCACATGTTCTTTCCTGCGTTATCCCCTGATTCTGTGGATAACCGTATTACCGCCTTTGAGTGA
GCTGATACCGCTCGCCGCAGCCGAACGACCGAGCGCAGCGAGTCAGTGAGCGAGGAAGCGGAAGAGCGCC
CAATACGCAAACCGCCTCTCCCCGCGCGTTGGCCGATTCATTAATGCAGCTGGCACGACAGGTTTCCCGA
CTGGAAAGCGGGCAGTGAGCGCAACGCAATTAATGTGAGTTAGCTCACTCATTAGGCACCCCAGGCTTTA
CACTTTATGCTTCCGGCTCGTATGTTGTGTGGAATTGTGAGCGGATAACAATTTCACACAGGAAACAGCT
ATGACCATGATTACGCCAAGCGCGCAATTAACCCTCACTAAAGGGAACAAAAGCTGGAGCTCTAGTACGG
ATTAGAAGCCGCCGAGCGGGTGACAGCCCTCCGAAGGAAGACTCTCCTCCGTGCGTCCTCGTCTTCACCG
GTCGCGTTCCTGAAACGCAGATGTGCCTCGCGCCGCACTGCTCCGAACAATAAAGATTCTACAATACTAG
CTTTTATGGTTATGAAGAGGAAAAATTGGCAGTAACCTGGCCCCACAAACCTTCAAATGAACGAATCAAA
TTAACAACCATAGGATGATAATGCGATTAGTTTTTTAGCCTTATTTCTGGGGTAATTAATCAGCGAAGCG
ATGATTTTTGATCTATTAACAGATATATAAATGCAAAAACTGCATAACCACTTTAACTAATACTTTCAAC
ATTTTCGGTTTGTATTACTTCTTATTCAAATGTAATAAAAGTATCAACAAAAAATTGTTAATATACCTCT
ATACTTTAACGTCAAGGAGAAAAAACCCCGGATTCTAGAACTAGTGGATCCCCCATCACAAGTTTGTACA
AAAAAGCAGGCTTCGAGAACCTGTATTTTCAGGGTCATATGAGCACCGATAGCGAACCGATGTTTGAATA
TGAAAACCTGGAAGATAACAGCGAAGAATGGACCAGCCTGTTTGATAATGATATTCCGGTTACCACCGAT
GATGTTAGCCTGGCAGATGAAGCAATTGAAAGCGGTAGCGGTTCAGGTAGCGGTAGTCCGGAATCCAGTG
ATCCTGCTGCTCTAAAACGTGCTAGAAACACTGAAGCCGCCAGGCGTTCTCGTGCGAGAAAGTTGCAAAG
AATGAAACAACTTGAAGACAAGGTTGAAGAATTGCTTTCGAAAAATTATCACTTGGAAAATGAGGTTGCC
AGATTAAAGAAATTAGTTGGCGAACGCACCGGTGGTGGATCCGGTGGTTACCCATACGATGTTCCTGACT
ATGCGGGCTATCCCTATGACAGTAAAGGAGAAGAACTTTTCACTGGAGTTGTCCCAATTCTTGTTGAATT
AGATGGTGATGTTAATGGGCACAAATTTTCTGTCAGTGGAGAGGGTGAAGGTGATGCAACATACGGAAAA
CTTACCCTTAAATTTATTTGCACTACTGGAAAACTACCTGTTCCATGGCCAACACTTGTCACTACTTTCA
CTTATGGTGTTCAATGCTTTTCAAGATACCCAGATCATATGAAACGGCATGACTTTTTCAAGAGTGCCAT
GCCCGAAGGTTATGTACAGGAAAGAACTATATTTTTCAAAGATGACGGGAACTACAAGACACGTGCTGAA
GTCAAGTTTGAAGGTGATACCCTTGTTAATAGAATCGAGTTAAAAGGTATTGATTTTAAAGAAGATGGAA
ACATTCTTGGACACAAATTGGAATACAACTATAACTCACACAATGTATACATCATGGCAGACAAACAAAA
GAATGGAATCAAAGTTAACTTCAAAATTAGACACAACATTGAAGATGGAAGCGTTCAACTAGCAGACCAT
TATCAACAAAATACTCCAATTGGCGATGGCCCTGTCCTTTTACCAGACAACCATTACCTGTCCACACAAT
CTGCCCTTTCGAAAGATCCCAACGAAAAGAGAGACCACATGGTCCTTCTTGAGTTTGTAACAGCTGCTGG
GATTACACATGGCATGGATGAACTATACAAAGTCCCGGACTATGCAGGATCCTATCCGTATGACGTTCCA
GATTACGCTGCTCAGTAAGACCCAGCTTTCTTGTACAAAGTGGTGATGGGCTGCAGGAATTCGATATCAA
GCTCGAGTCATGTAATTAGTTATGTCACGCTTACATTCACGCCCTCCCCCCACATCCGCTCTAACCGAAA
AGGAAGGAGTTAGACAACCTGAAGTCTAGGTCCCTATTTATTTTTTTATAGTTATGTTAGTATTAAGAAC
GTTATTTATATTTCAAATTTTTCTTTTTTTTCTGTACAGACGCGTGTACGCATGTAACATTATACTGAAA
ACCTTGCTTGAGAAGGTTTTGGGACGCTCGAAGGCTTTAATTTGCGGCCGGTACCCAATTCGCCCTATAG
TGAGTCGTATTACGCGCGCTCACTGGCCGTCGTTTTACAACGTCGTGACTGGGAAAACCCTGGCGTTACC
CAACTTAATCGCCTTGCAGCACATCCCCCTTTCGCCAGCTGGCGTAATAGCGAAGAGGCCCGCACCGATC
GCCCTTCCCAACAGTTGCGCAGCCTGAATGGCGAATGG
[124 nt withheld, positions 5009-5132]
C
[91 nt withheld, positions 5134-5224]
A
[49 nt withheld, positions 5226-5274]
CCTTTGACGTTGGAGTCCACGTTCTTT
[37 nt withheld, positions 5302-5338]
ACCCTATCTCGGTCTATTCTTTTGATTTATAAGGGATTTTGCCGATTTCGGCCTATTGGTTAAAAAATGA
GCTGATTTAACAAAAATTTAACGCGAATTTTAACAAAATATTAACGCTTACAATTTCCTGATGCGGTATT
TTCTCCTTACGCATCTGTGCGGTATTTCACACCGCATATCGACCGGTCGAGGAGAACTTCTAGTATATCT
ACATACCTAATATTATTGCCTTATTAAAAATGGAATCCCAACAATTACATCAAAATCCACATTCTCTTCA
AAATCAATTGTCCTGTACTTCCTTGTTCATGTGTGTTCAAAAACGTTATATTTATAGGATAATTATACTC
TATTTCTCAACAAGTAATTGGTTGTTTGGCCGAGCGGTCTAAGGCGCCTGATTCAAGAAATATCTTGACC
GCAGTTAACTGTGGGAATACTCAGGTATCGTAAGATGCAAGAGTTCGAATCTCTTAGCAACCATTATTTT
TTTCCTCAACATAACGAGAACACACAGGGGCGCTATCGCACAGAATCAAATTCGATGACTGGAAATTTTT
TGTTAATTTCAGAGGTCGCCTGACGCATATACCTTTTTCAACTGAAAAATTGGGAGAAAAAGGAAAGGTG
AGAGCGCCGGAACCGGCTTTTCATATAGAATAGAGAAGCGTTCATGACTAAATGCTTGCATCACAATACT
TGAAGTTGACAATATTATTTAAGGACCTATTGTTTTTTCCAATAGGTGGTTAGCAATCGTCTTACTTTCT
AACTTTTCTTACCTTTTACATTTCAGCAATATATATATATATATTTCAAGGATATACCATTCTAATGTCT
GCCCCTAAGAAGATCGTCGTTTTGCCAGGTGACCACGTTGGTCAAGAAATCACAGCCGAAGCCATTAAGG
TTCTTAAAGCTATTTCTGATGTTCGTTCCAATGTCAAGTTCGATTTCGAAAATCATTTAATTGGTGGTGC
TGCTATCGATGCTACAGGTGTTCCACTTCCAGATGAGGCGCTGGAAGCCTCCAAGAAGGCTGATGCCGTT
TTGTTAGGTGCTGTGGGTGGTCCTAAATGGGGTACCGGTAGTGTTAGACCTGAACAAGGTTTACTAAAAA
TCCGTAAAGAACTTCAATTGTACGCCAACTTAAGACCATGTAACTTTGCATCCGACTCTCTTTTAGACTT
ATCTCCAATCAAGCCACAATTTGCTAAAGGTACTGACTTCGTTGTTGTCAGAGAATTAGTGGGAGGTATT
TACTTTGGTAAGAGAAAGGAAGACGATGGTGATGGTGTCGCTTGGGATAGTGAACAATACACCGTTCCAG
AAGTGCAAAGAATCACAAGAATGGCCGCTTTCATGGCCCTACAACATGAGCCACCATTGCCTATTTGGTC
CTTGGATAAAGCTAATGTTTTGGCCTCTTCAAGATTATGGAGAAAAACTGTGGAGGAAACCATCAAGAAC
GAATTCCCTACATTGAAGGTTCAACATCAATTGATTGATTCTGCCGCCATGATCCTAGTTAAGAACCCAA
CCCACCTAAATGGTATTATAATCACCAGCAACATGTTTGGTGATATCATCTCCGATGAAGCCTCCGTTAT
CCCAGGTTCCTTGGGTTTGTTGCCATCTGCGTCCTTGGCCTCTTTGCCAGACAAGAACACCGCATTTGGT
TTGTACGAACCATGCCACGGTTCTGCTCCAGATTTGCCAAAGAATAAGGTCAACCCTATCGCCACTATCT
TGTCTGCTGCAATGATGTTGAAATTGTCATTGAACTTGCCTGAAGAAGGTAAGGCCATTGAAGATGCAGT
TAAAAAGGTTTTGGATGCAGGTATCAGAACTGGTGATTTAGGTGGTTCCAACAGTACCACCGAAGTCGGT
GATGCTGTCGCCGAAGAAGTTAAGAAAATCCTTGCTTAAAAAGATTCTCTTTTTTTATGATATTTGTACA
TAAACTTTATAAATGAAATTCATAATAGAAACGACACGAAATTACAAAATGGAATATGTTCATAGGGTAG
ACGAAACTATATACGCAATCTACATACATTTATCAAGAAGGAGAAAAAGGAGGATGTAAAGGAATACAGG
TAAGCAAATTGATACTAATGGCTCAACGTGATAAGGAAAAAGAATTGCACTTTAACATTAATATTGACAA
GGAGGAGGGCACCACACAAAAAGTTAGGTGTAACAGAAAATCATGAAACTATGATTCCTAATTTATATAT
TGGAGGATTTTCTCTAAAAAAAAAAAAATACAACAAATAAAAAACACTCAATGACCTGACCATTTGATGG
AGTTTAAGTCAATACCTTCTTGAACCATTTCCCATAATGGTGAAAGTTCCCTCAAGAATTTTACTCTGTC
AGAAACGGCCTTAACGACGTAGTCGATATGGTGCACTCTCAGTACAATCTGCTCTGATGCCGCATAGTTA
AGCCAGCCCCGACACCCGCCAACACCCGCTGACGCGCCCTGACGGGCTTGTCTGCTCCCGGCATCCGCTT
ACAGACAAGCTGTGACCGTCTCCGGGAGCTGCATGTGTCAGAGGTTTTCACCGTCATCACCGAAACGCGC
GAG
Features (pLannotate 1.2.2; 30 found; start..end, strand, type, name):
     69..572     -  misc_feature   CEN/ARS: S. cerevisiae CEN6 centromere fused to an autonomously replicating sequence
    609..713     +  promoter       AmpR promoter: bla
    714..1574    +  CDS            AmpR: β-lactamase; bla; confers resistance to ampicillin, carbenicillin, and related antibiotics
   1745..2333    +  rep_origin     ori: high-copy-number ColE1/pMB1/pBR322/pUC origin of replication
   2516..2608    +  CDS            lacI (fragment): lac repressor; lacI; The lac repressor binds to the lac operator to inhibit transcription in E. coli. This inhibition can be relieved by adding lactose or isopropyl-β-D-thiogalactopyranoside (IPTG).
   2621..2642    +  protein_bind   CAP binding site: CAP binding activates transcription in the presence of cAMP. E. coli catabolite activator protein
   2657..2687    +  promoter       lac promoter: promoter for the E. coli lac operon
   2695..2711    +  protein_bind   lac operator: The lac repressor binds to the lac operator to inhibit transcription in E. coli. This inhibition can be relieved by adding lactose or isopropyl-β-D-thiogalactopyranoside (IPTG). lac repressor encoded by lacI
   2756..2774    +  promoter       T3 promoter: promoter for bacteriophage T3 RNA polymerase
   2798..3239    +  promoter       GAL1 promoter: S. cerevisiae GAL1; inducible promoter, regulated by Gal4
   3254..3274    +  misc_feature   MCS (fragment): pBluescript multiple cloning site
   3278..3302    +  protein_bind   attB1: mutant version of attB; recombination site for the Gateway® BP reaction BP Clonase™
   3308..3324    +  CDS            TEV site (fragment): tobacco etch virus (TEV) protease recognition and cleavage site
   3497..3610    +  CDS            cpc-1 (fragment): CPC1_NEUCR - Experimental evidence at protein level: Swiss-Prot protein existence level 1. In N.crassa grown under amino acid starvation conditions, this protein is required for increasing the transcription of the genes coding for many amino acid biosynthetic pathways enzymes. This transcription factor binds and recognize the DNA sequence: 5'-TGACTC- 3'. From Neurospora crassa (strain ATCC 24698 / 74-OR23-1A / CBS 708.71 / DSM 1257 / FGSC 987).
   3689..3730    +  CDS            3xHA (fragment): three tandem HA epitope tags
   3731..4441    +  CDS            GFP (S65T): GFP (S65T) is a basic (constitutively fluorescent) green fluorescent protein published in 1995, derived from Aequorea victoria.
   4442..4489    +  CDS            3xHA (fragment): three tandem HA epitope tags
   4500..4524    -  protein_bind   attB2: mutant version of attB; recombination site for the Gateway® BP reaction BP Clonase™
   4528..4553    +  misc_feature   MCS (fragment): pBluescript multiple cloning site
   4558..4805    +  terminator     CYC1 terminator: S. cerevisiae CYC1; transcription terminator for CYC1
   4824..4842    -  promoter       T7 promoter: promoter for bacteriophage T7 RNA polymerase
   4850..5005    +  CDS            lacZα (fragment): LacZα fragment of β-galactosidase; lacZ fragment
   5009..5437    +  rep_origin     f1 ori (sequence partly withheld): f1 bacteriophage origin of replication; arrow indicates direction of (+) strand synthesis
   5465..5517    -  misc_feature   bom (fragment): basis of mobility region from pBR322
   5548..5625    +  CDS            YO192_YEAST (fragment): Experimental evidence at protein level: Swiss-Prot protein existence level 1. From Saccharomyces cerevisiae (strain ATCC 204508 / S288c) (Baker's yeast).
   5765..6172    +  promoter       LEU2 promoter: S. cerevisiae LEU2
   6173..7267    +  CDS            LEU2: 3-isopropylmalate dehydrogenase, required for leucine biosynthesis; S. cerevisiae LEU2; yeast auxotrophic marker
   7629..7745    -  CDS            NFS1 (fragment): NFS1_YEAST - Also known as SPL1 From Saccharomyces cerevisiae (strain ATCC 204508 / S288c) (Baker's yeast).
   7744..7794    -  misc_feature   bom (fragment): basis of mobility region from pBR322
   7896..7931    -  CDS            rop (fragment): Rop protein, which maintains plasmids at low copy number; rop
