[The description below was written by a language model from this plasmid's Addgene catalogue record and pLannotate feature annotations shown in this document.]
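Description:
pAG415Gal_Gcn4 E3GFP is a yeast expression plasmid built by Gateway cloning into the pAG415Gal-ccdB destination backbone, a centromeric shuttle vector. In Saccharomyces cerevisiae it is maintained through a CEN6/ARS element, which generally gives stable low-copy inheritance, and it is selected by leucine prototrophy through a LEU2 cassette driven by its own promoter. In E. coli it replicates from a high-copy ColE1/pUC-type origin with ampicillin resistance (bla). An f1 origin, T3 and T7 promoters, and lac/lacZα remnants are carried over from the pBluescript-derived scaffold. Other small annotated fragments (lacI, rop, bom, NFS1) appear to be backbone or LEU2-flanking remnants rather than functional parts.

The expression cassette lies between the GAL1 promoter and the CYC1 terminator, with the insert flanked by attB1 and attB2 sites left by the Gateway recombination. It encodes the budding yeast transcription factor Gcn4 in a variant called "E+", which carries three aspartate-to-glutamate substitutions (D105E, D118E, D139E). The coding region is preceded by a TEV protease cleavage site and followed by a C-terminal HA-GFP-HA module, in which the annotated fluorescent protein is GFP (S65T). The automated annotation does not label Gcn4 directly. It marks part of the region as a fragment of the Neurospora homologue cpc-1, which probably reflects sequence similarity within the yeast Gcn4 sequence.

Transcription from GAL1 is controlled by Gal4, so the fusion is induced by galactose. This allows controlled production of a fluorescent, epitope-tagged Gcn4 variant for imaging and detection in yeast. The associated publication concerns the roles of condensates and soluble complexes in transcription factor function.
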