Addgene plasmid #233008: pAG415Gal_Gcn4 E3GFP
Purpose: Galactose iduced expression of Gcn4 E+GFP in yeast
Depositing lab: Aseem Ansari & Tanja Mittag. Depositing organization: St. Jude Children's Research Hospital. Publication: Reconciling competing models on the roles of condensates and soluble complexes in transcription factor function. Bremer A, Lang WH, Kempen RP, Sweta K, Taylor AB, Borgia MB, Ansari AZ, Mittag T. bioRxiv [Preprint]. 2024 Nov 22:2024.11.21.624739. doi: 10.1101/2024.11.21.624739. PubMed 39605529.
Backbone
  Vector backbone: pAG415Gal-ccdB
  Backbone manufacturer: Susan Lindquist (Addgene #14145)
  Vector type: Yeast Expression
  Selectable markers: LEU2
Growth in bacteria
  Bacterial resistance: Ampicillin, 100 μg/mL
  Growth temperature: 37°C
  Growth strain: DH5alpha
  Copy number: High Copy
Gene/Insert
  Gene/Insert name: Gcn4 E+
  Species: S. cerevisiae (budding yeast)
  Mutation: D105E, D118E, D139E
  Promoter: Gal1
  Tag / fusion protein: TEV cleavage site (N terminal on insert); HA-GFP-HA (C terminal on insert)
  Cloning method: Gateway Cloning
Terms and licenses: Academic/Nonprofit Terms; Industry Terms: Not Available to Industry
Depositor comments: Please visit https://doi.org/10.1101/2024.11.21.624739 for bioRxiv preprint.
How to cite: pAG415Gal_Gcn4 E3GFP was a gift from Aseem Ansari & Tanja Mittag (Addgene plasmid # 233008 ; http://n2t.net/addgene:233008 ; RRID:Addgene_233008)
